Addgene plasmid #46379: pJDJRSF05
Depositing lab: Hideo Iwai. Depositing organization: University of Helsinki, Institute of Biotechnology. Publication: NMR resonance assignment of DnaE intein from Nostoc punctiforme. Heinamaki K, Oeemig JS, Paakkonen K, Djupsjobacka J, Iwai H. Biomol NMR Assign. 2009 Jun;3(1):41-3. doi: 10.1007/s12104-008-9137-1. Epub 2009 Jan 13. PubMed 19636943.
Backbone
  Vector backbone: pRSF-1
  Backbone manufacturer: Novagen
  Backbone size w/o insert (bp): 3559
  Total vector size (bp): 4309
  Vector type: Bacterial Expression
Growth in bacteria
  Bacterial resistance: Kanamycin, 50 μg/mL
  Growth temperature: 37°C
  Growth strain: DH5alpha
  Copy number: High Copy
Gene/Insert
  Gene/Insert name: NpuDnaE intein inactive (alt name: inactive intein with N-terminal H6-Smt3 fusion tag)
  Species: Nostoc punctiforme
  Insert size (bp): 750
  Mutation: C1A
  Promoter: T7
  Tag / fusion protein: H6-Smt3 (N terminal on insert)
  Cloning method: Restriction Enzyme; 5′ cloning site BamHI (not destroyed); 3′ cloning site HindIII (not destroyed)
  Sequencing primers: 5′ T7; 3′ T7term
Terms and licenses: Academic/Nonprofit Terms; Industry Terms: Not Available to Industry
How to cite: pJDJRSF05 was a gift from Hideo Iwai (Addgene plasmid # 46379 ; http://n2t.net/addgene:46379 ; RRID:Addgene_46379)
