[The description below was written by a language model from this plasmid's Addgene catalogue record and pLannotate feature annotations shown in this document.]
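Description:
pJDJRSF05 is a bacterial expression plasmid of about 4.3 kb built on the Novagen pRSF-1 backbone. It replicates in E. coli from the RSF1030 origin, which is compatible with other common origins and so allows co-maintenance with a second plasmid, and it is selected with kanamycin through an aminoglycoside phosphotransferase gene. The backbone also carries lacI with its own promoter. The short hits annotated as tetracycline-resistance, AmpR promoter, S-Tag and SET1 fragments appear to be backbone remnants or partial matches rather than functional parts of the design.

The expression cassette consists of a T7 promoter followed by a lac operator and the T7 gene 10 ribosome binding site, with a T7 terminator downstream, so transcription depends on T7 RNA polymerase in the host and is repressed by LacI until induced with IPTG. The roughly 750 bp insert, cloned between BamHI and HindIII, encodes the DnaE intein from Nostoc punctiforme fused at its N terminus to a hexahistidine tag and yeast Smt3 (SUMO). The automated annotation labels the intein region by homology to the Synechocystis DnaE protein and the histidine stretch as a fragment of a composite tag, but the catalogue entry identifies the Nostoc origin and the H6-Smt3 tag. The intein carries a C1A substitution, replacing the catalytic first cysteine and rendering it inactive for protein splicing. The H6 tag permits metal-affinity purification, and the Smt3 module is a solubility-promoting fusion partner that can be removed by a SUMO-specific protease. The associated publication concerns NMR resonance assignment of this intein, which is consistent with use of the plasmid to produce a stable, non-splicing intein for structural study.
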