Features (pLannotate 1.2.2; 18 found; start..end, strand, type, name):
      1..19      +  promoter       T7 promoter: promoter for bacteriophage T7 RNA polymerase
     20..44      +  protein_bind   lac operator: The lac repressor binds to the lac operator to inhibit transcription in E. coli. This inhibition can be relieved by adding lactose or isopropyl-β-D-thiogalactopyranoside (IPTG). lac repressor encoded by lacI
     59..81      +  RBS            RBS: efficient ribosome binding site from bacteriophage T7 gene 10 (Olins and Rangwala, 1989)
    100..116     +  CDS            capTEV™ (fragment): composite tag for in vivo biotinylation, TEV protease cleavage, and 6xHis tagging
    127..413     +  CDS            SUMO (fragment): cleavable ubiquitin-like protein tag; S. cerevisiae SMT3 (truncated)
    427..834     +  CDS            dnaE-N (fragment): DPO3A_SYNY3 - Experimental evidence at protein level: Swiss-Prot protein existence level 1. DNA polymerase III is a complex, multichain enzyme responsible for most of the replicative synthesis in bacteria. This DNA polymerase also exhibits 3' to 5' exonuclease activity. The alpha chain is the DNA polymerase (By similarity). From Synechocystis sp. (strain PCC 6803 / Kazusa).
    863..904     +  CDS            S-Tag (fragment): affinity and epitope tag derived from pancreatic ribonuclease A
    934..951     +  CDS            SET1 (fragment): solubility-enhancement tag derived from T7 phage gene 10B
    959..1006    +  terminator     T7 terminator: transcription terminator for bacteriophage T7 RNA polymerase
   1170..1227    +  promoter       AmpR promoter (fragment): bla
   1236..2051    -  CDS            KanR: aminoglycoside phosphotransferase; aph(3')-Ia; confers resistance to kanamycin in bacteria or G418 (Geneticin®) in eukaryotes
   2052..2143    -  promoter       AmpR promoter: bla
   2159..2908    -  rep_origin     RSF ori: Plasmids containing the RSF 1030 origin of replication can be propagated in E. coli cells that contain additional plasmids with compatible origins.
   2991..3055    -  CDS            TcR (fragment): tetracycline efflux protein; tet; confers resistance to tetracycline
   3070..3091    -  protein_bind   CAP binding site: CAP binding activates transcription in the presence of cAMP. E. coli catabolite activator protein
   3104..4186    -  CDS            lacI: lac repressor; lacI; The lac repressor binds to the lac operator to inhibit transcription in E. coli. This inhibition can be relieved by adding lactose or isopropyl-β-D-thiogalactopyranoside (IPTG).
   4187..4264    -  promoter       lacI promoter: lacI
   4272..4307    -  CDS            TcR (fragment): tetracycline efflux protein; tet; confers resistance to tetracycline
>Addgene plasmid #46379 | pJDJRSF05 | depositor full sequence | sequence record 65391 | pJDJRSF05 plasmid sequence
TAATACGACTCACTATAGGGGAATTGTGAGCGGATAACAATTCCCCTGTAGAAATAATTTTGTTTAACTT
TAATAAGGAGATATACCATGGGCAGCAGCCATCATCATCATCATCACAGCACTAGTGACTCAGAAGTCAA
TCAAGAAGCTAAGCCAGAGGTCAAGCCAGAAGTCAAGCCTGAGACTCACATCAATTTAAAGGTGTCCGAT
GGATCTTCAGAAATCTTCTTTAAGATCAAAAAGACCACTCCTTTAAGAAGGCTGATGGAAGCGTTCGCTA
AAAGACAGGGTAAGGAAATGGACTCCTTAAGATTCTTGTACGACGGTATTAGAATTCAAGCTGATCAGAC
CCCTGAAGATTTGGACATGGAGGATAACGATATTATTGAGACTCACAGAGAACAGATTGGTGGATCCGGA
GGAGCTCTAAGCTATGAAACGGAAATATTGACAGTAGAATATGGATTATTACCGATTGGTAAAATTGTAG
AAAAGCGCATCGAATGTACTGTTTATAGCGTTGATAATAATGGAAATATTTATACACAACCTGTAGCACA
ATGGCACGATCGCGGAGAACAAGAGGTGTTTGAGTATTGTTTGGAAGATGGTTCATTGATTCGGGCAACA
AAAGACCATAAGTTTATGACTGTTGATGGTCAAATGTTGCCAATTGATGAAATATTTGAACGTGAATTGG
ATTTGATGCGGGTTGATAATTTGCCGAATATCAAAATAGCCACACGTAAATATTTAGGCAAACAAAATGT
CTATGACATTGGAGTTGAGCGCGACCATAATTTTGCACTCAAAAATGGCTTCATAGCTTCTAATTAAGCT
TGCGGCCGCACTCGAGTCTGGTAAAGAAACCGCTGCTGCGAAATTTGAACGCCAGCACATGGACTCGTCT
ACTAGCGCAGCTTAATTAACCTAGGCTGCTGCCACCGCTGAGCAATAACTAGCATAACCCCTTGGGGCCT
CTAAACGGGTCTTGAGGGGTTTTTTGCTGAAACCTCAGGCATTTGAGAAGCACACGGTCACACTGCTTCC
GGTAGTCAATAAACCGGTAAACCAGCAATAGACATAAGCGGCTATTTAACGACCCTGCCCTGAACCGACG
ACAAGCTGACGACCGGGTCTCCGCAAGTGGCACTTTTCGGGGAAATGTGCGCGGAACCCCTATTTGTTTA
TTTTTCTAAATACATTCAAATATGTATCCGCTCATGAATTAATTCTTAGAAAAACTCATCGAGCATCAAA
TGAAACTGCAATTTATTCATATCAGGATTATCAATACCATATTTTTGAAAAAGCCGTTTCTGTAATGAAG
GAGAAAACTCACCGAGGCAGTTCCATAGGATGGCAAGATCCTGGTATCGGTCTGCGATTCCGACTCGTCC
AACATCAATACAACCTATTAATTTCCCCTCGTCAAAAATAAGGTTATCAAGTGAGAAATCACCATGAGTG
ACGACTGAATCCGGTGAGAATGGCAAAAGTTTATGCATTTCTTTCCAGACTTGTTCAACAGGCCAGCCAT
TACGCTCGTCATCAAAATCACTCGCATCAACCAAACCGTTATTCATTCGTGATTGCGCCTGAGCGAGACG
AAATACGCGGTCGCTGTTAAAAGGACAATTACAAACAGGAATCGAATGCAACCGGCGCAGGAACACTGCC
AGCGCATCAACAATATTTTCACCTGAATCAGGATATTCTTCTAATACCTGGAATGCTGTTTTCCCGGGGA
TCGCAGTGGTGAGTAACCATGCATCATCAGGAGTACGGATAAAATGCTTGATGGTCGGAAGAGGCATAAA
TTCCGTCAGCCAGTTTAGTCTGACCATCTCATCTGTAACATCATTGGCAACGCTACCTTTGCCATGTTTC
AGAAACAACTCTGGCGCATCGGGCTTCCCATACAATCGATAGATTGTCGCACCTGATTGCCCGACATTAT
CGCGAGCCCATTTATACCCATATAAATCAGCATCCATGTTGGAATTTAATCGCGGCCTAGAGCAAGACGT
TTCCCGTTGAATATGGCTCATACTCTTCCTTTTTCAATATTATTGAAGCATTTATCAGGGTTATTGTCTC
ATGAGCGGATACATATTTGAATGTATTTAGAAAAATAAACAAATAGGCATGCAGCGCTCTTCCGCTTCCT
CGCTCACTGACTCGCTACGCTCGGTCGTTCGACTGCGGCGAGCGGTGTCAGCTCACTCAAAAGCGGTAAT
ACGGTTATCCACAGAATCAGGGGATAAAGCCGGAAAGAACATGTGAGCAAAAAGCAAAGCACCGGAAGAA
GCCAACGCCGCAGGCGTTTTTCCATAGGCTCCGCCCCCCTGACGAGCATCACAAAAATCGACGCTCAAGC
CAGAGGTGGCGAAACCCGACAGGACTATAAAGATACCAGGCGTTTCCCCCTGGAAGCTCCCTCGTGCGCT
CTCCTGTTCCGACCCTGCCGCTTACCGGATACCTGTCCGCCTTTCTCCCTTCGGGAAGCGTGGCGCTTTC
TCATAGCTCACGCTGTTGGTATCTCAGTTCGGTGTAGGTCGTTCGCTCCAAGCTGGGCTGTGTGCACGAA
CCCCCCGTTCAGCCCGACCGCTGCGCCTTATCCGGTAACTATCGTCTTGAGTCCAACCCGGTAAGACACG
ACTTATCGCCACTGGCAGCAGCCATTGGTAACTGATTTAGAGGACTTTGTCTTGAAGTTATGCACCTGTT
AAGGCTAAACTGAAAGAACAGATTTTGGTGAGTGCGGTCCTCCAACCCACTTACCTTGGTTCAAAGAGTT
GGTAGCTCAGCGAACCTTGAGAAAACCACCGTTGGTAGCGGTGGTTTTTCTTTATTTATGAGATGATGAA
TCAATCGGTCTATCAAGTCAACGAACAGCTATTCCGTTACTCTAGATTTCAGTGCAATTTATCTCTTCAA
ATGTAGCACCTGAAGTCAGCCCCATACGATATAAGTTGTAATTCTCATGTTAGTCATGCCCCGCGCCCAC
CGGAAGGAGCTGACTGGGTTGAAGGCTCTCAAGGGCATCGGTCGAGATCCCGGTGCCTAATGAGTGAGCT
AACTTACATTAATTGCGTTGCGCTCACTGCCCGCTTTCCAGTCGGGAAACCTGTCGTGCCAGCTGCATTA
ATGAATCGGCCAACGCGCGGGGAGAGGCGGTTTGCGTATTGGGCGCCAGGGTGGTTTTTCTTTTCACCAG
TGAGACGGGCAACAGCTGATTGCCCTTCACCGCCTGGCCCTGAGAGAGTTGCAGCAAGCGGTCCACGCTG
GTTTGCCCCAGCAGGCGAAAATCCTGTTTGATGGTGGTTAACGGCGGGATATAACATGAGCTGTCTTCGG
TATCGTCGTATCCCACTACCGAGATGTCCGCACCAACGCGCAGCCCGGACTCGGTAATGGCGCGCATTGC
GCCCAGCGCCATCTGATCGTTGGCAACCAGCATCGCAGTGGGAACGATGCCCTCATTCAGCATTTGCATG
GTTTGTTGAAAACCGGACATGGCACTCCAGTCGCCTTCCCGTTCCGCTATCGGCTGAATTTGATTGCGAG
TGAGATATTTATGCCAGCCAGCCAGACGCAGACGCGCCGAGACAGAACTTAATGGGCCCGCTAACAGCGC
GATTTGCTGGTGACCCAATGCGACCAGATGCTCCACGCCCAGTCGCGTACCGTCTTCATGGGAGAAAATA
ATACTGTTGATGGGTGTCTGGTCAGAGACATCAAGAAATAACGCCGGAACATTAGTGCAGGCAGCTTCCA
CAGCAATGGCATCCTGGTCATCCAGCGGATAGTTAATGATCAGCCCACTGACGCGTTGCGCGAGAAGATT
GTGCACCGCCGCTTTACAGGCTTCGACGCCGCTTCGTTCTACCATCGACACCACCACGCTGGCACCCAGT
TGATCGGCGCGAGATTTAATCGCCGCGACAATTTGCGACGGCGCGTGCAGGGCCAGACTGGAGGTGGCAA
CGCCAATCAGCAACGACTGTTTGCCCGCCAGTTGTTGTGCCACGCGGTTGGGAATGTAATTCAGCTCCGC
CATCGCCGCTTCCACTTTTTCCCGCGTTTTCGCAGAAACGTGGCTGGCCTGGTTCACCACGCGGGAAACG
GTCTGATAAGAGACACCGGCATACTCTGCGACATCGTATAACGTTACTGGTTTCACATTCACCACCCTGA
ATTGACTCTCTTCCGGGCGCTATCATGCCATACCGCGAAAGGTTTTGCGCCATTCGATGGTGTCCGGGAT
CTCGACGCTCTCCCTTATGCGACTCCTGCATTAGGAAAT
