>Addgene plasmid #46379 | pJDJRSF05 | addgene partial sequence | sequence record 67482 | T7term 5'-GCTAGTTATTGCTCAGCGG-3'
TGCGCTAGTAGACGAGTCCATGTGCTGGCGTTCAAATTTCGCAGCAGCGGTTTCTTTACCAGACTCGAGT
GCGGCCGCAAGCTTAATTAGAAGCTATGAAGCCATTTTTGAGTGCAAAATTATGGTCGCGCTCAACTCCA
ATGTCATAGACATTTTGTTTGCCTAAATATTTACGTGTGGCTATTTTGATATTCGGCAAATTATCAACCC
GCATCAAATCCAATTCACGTTCAAATATTTCATCAATTGGCAACATTTGACCATCAACAGTCATAAACTT
ATGGTCTTTTGTTGCCCGAATCAATGAACCATCTTCCAAACAATACTCAAACACCTCTTGTTCTCCGCGA
TCGTGCCATTGTGCTACAGGTTGTGTATAAATATTTCCATTATTATCAACGCTATAAACAGTACATTCGA
TGCGCTTTTCTACAATTTTACCAATCGGTAATAATCCATATTCTACTGTCAATATTTCCGTTTCATAGCT
TAGAGCTCCTCCGGATCCACCAATCTGTTCTCTGTGAGTCTCAATAATATCGTTATCCTCCATGTCCAAA
TCTTCAGGGGTCTGATCAGCTTGAATTCTAATACCGTCGTACAAGAATCTTAAGGAGTCCATTTCCTTAC
CCTGTCTTTTAGCGAACGCTTCCATCAGCCTTCTTAAAGGAGTGGTCTTTTTGATCTTAAAGAAGATTTC
TGAAGATCCATCGGACACCTTTAAATTGATGTGAGTCTCAGGCTTGACTTCTGGCTTGACCTCTGGCTTA
GCTTCTTGATTGACTTCTGAGTCACTAGTGCTGTGATGAT
