>Addgene plasmid #46379 | pJDJRSF05 | addgene partial sequence | sequence record 67483 | T7 5'-TAATACGACTCACTATAGGG-3'
AATTTTGTTTAACTTTAATAAGGAGATATACCATGGGCAGCAGCCATCATCATCATCATCACAGCACTAG
TGACTCAGAAGTCAATCAAGAAGCTAAGCCAGAGGTCAAGCCAGAAGTCAAGCCTGAGACTCACATCAAT
TTAAAGGTGTCCGATGGATCTTCAGAAATCTTCTTTAAGATCAAAAAGACCACTCCTTTAAGAAGGCTGA
TGGAAGCGTTCGCTAAAAGACAGGGTAAGGAAATGGACTCCTTAAGATTCTTGTACGACGGTATTAGAAT
TCAAGCTGATCAGACCCCTGAAGATTTGGACATGGAGGATAACGATATTATTGAGACTCACAGAGAACAG
ATTGGTGGATCCGGAGGAGCTCTAAGCTATGAAACGGAAATATTGACAGTAGAATATGGATTATTACCGA
TTGGTAAAATTGTAGAAAAGCGCATCGAATGTACTGTTTATAGCGTTGATAATAATGGAAATATTTATAC
ACAACCTGTAGCACAATGGCACGATCGCGGAGAACAAGAGGTGTTTGAGTATTGTTTGGAAGATGGTTCA
TTGATTCGGGCAACAAAAGACCATAAGTTTATGACTGTTGATGGTCAAATGTTGCCAATTGATGAAATAT
TTGAACGTGAATTGGATTTGATGCGGGTTGATAATTTGCCGAATATCAAAATAGCCACACGTAAATATTT
AGGCAAACAAAATGTCTATGACATTGGAGTTGAGCGCGACCATAATTTTGCACTCAAAAATGGCTTCATA
GCTTCTAATTAAGCTTGCGGCCGCACTCGAGTCTGGTAAAGAAACCGCTGCTGCGAAATTTGAACGCCAG
CACATGGACTCGTCTACTAGCGCAGCTTAATTA
